>Addgene plasmid #130226 | pRDAX-EMMI-024 Connector(D-G)//Esp3I | depositor full sequence | sequence record 249604 | Full Sequence
TTTGGGCCCTCAGAAAAACTCATCGAGCATCAAGTGAAACTGCAATTTATTCATATCAGGATTATCAATA
CCATATTTTTGAAAAAGCCGTTTCTGTAATGAAGGAGAAAACTCACCGAGGCAGTTCCATAGGATGGCAA
GATCCTGGTATCGGTCTGCGATTCCGACTCGTCCAACATCAATACAACCTATTAATTTCCCCTCGTCAAA
AATAAGGTTATCAAGTGAGAAATCACCATGAGTGACGACTGAATCCGGTGAGAATGGCAAAAGCTTATGC
ATTTCTTTCCAGACTTGTTCAACAGGCCAGCCATTACGCTCGTCATCAAAATCACTCGCACCAACCAAAC
CGTTATTCATTCGTGATTGCGCCTGAGCGAGGCGAAATACGCGATCGCCGTTAAAAGGACAATTACAAAC
AGGAATCGAATGCAACCGGCGCAGGAACACTGCCAGCGCATCAACAATATTTTCACCTGAATCAGGATAT
TCTTCTAATACCTGGAATGCTGTTTTCCCTGGGATCGCAGTGGTGAGTAACCATGCATCATCAGGAGTAC
GGATAAAATGCTTGATGGTCGGAAGAGGCATAAATTCCGTCAGCCAGTTTAGCCTGACCATCTCATCTGT
AACATCATTGGCAACGCTACCTTTGCCATGTTTCAGAAACAACTCTGGCGCATCGGGCTTCCCATACAAT
CGATAGATTGTCGCACCTGATTGCCCGACATTATCGCGAGCCCATTTATACCCATATAAATCAGCATCCA
TGTTGGAATTTAATCGCGGCCTCGAGCAAGACGTTTCCCGTTGAATATGGCTCATTTTAGCTTCCTTAGC
TCCTGAAAATCTCGATAACTCAAAAAATACGCCCGGTAGTGATCTTATTTCATTATGGTGAAAGTTGGAA
CCTCTTACGTGCCGATCAAGTCAAAAGCCTCCGGTCGGAGGCTTTTGACTTTCTGCTATGGAGGTCAGGT
ATGATTTAAACGTCTCTGGACTTAGCCTTTAGTGAACCGTCAGAATTAATTCAGATCGATCTACAGCAGA
GACGCATTCAGGACGAGCCTCAGACTCCAGCGTAACTGGACTGCAATCAACTCACTGGCTCACCTTCACG
GGTGGGCCTTTCTTCGGTAGAAAATCAAAGGATCTTCTTGAGATCCTTTTTTTCTGCGCGTAATCTGCTG
CTTGCAAACAAAAAAACCACCGCTACCAGCGGTGGTTTGTTTGCCGGATCAAGAGCTACCAACTCTTTTT
CCGAGGTAACTGGCTTCAGCAGAGCGCAGATACCAAATACTGTTCTTCTAGTGTAGCCGTAGTTAGGCCA
CCACTTCAAGAACTCTGTAGCACCGCCTACATACCTCGCTCTGCTAATCCTGTTACCAGTGGCTGCTGCC
AGTGGCGATAAGTCGTGTCTTACCGGGTTGGACTCAAGACGATAGTTACCGGATAAGGCGCAGCGGTCGG
GCTGAACGGGGGGTTCGTGCACACAGCCCAGCTTGGAGCGAACGACCTACACCGAACTGAGATACCTACA
GCGTGAGCTATGAGAAAGCGCCACGCTTCCCGAAGGGAGAAAGGCGGACAGGTATCCGGTAAGCGGCAGG
GTCGGAACAGGAGAGCGCACGAGGGAGCTTCCAGGGGGAAACGCCTGGTATCTTTATAGTCCTGTCGGGT
TTCGCCACCTCTGACTTGAGCATCGATTTTTGTGATGCTCGTCAGGGGGGCGGAGCCTATGGAAAAACGC
CAGCAACGCAGAAAGGCCCACCCGAAGGTGAGCCAGGTGATTACA
Features (pLannotate 1.2.2; 7 found; start..end, strand, type, name):
     12..825     -  CDS            KanR (fragment): aminoglycoside phosphotransferase; aph(3')-Ia; confers resistance to kanamycin in bacteria or G418 (Geneticin®) in eukaryotes
    826..928     -  promoter       cat promoter: promoter of the E. coli cat gene encoding chloramphenicol acetyltransferase
    929..960     -  terminator     tonB terminator: bidirectional E. coli tonB-P14 transcription terminator
   1008..1024    +  promoter       tight TRE promoter (fragment): Tet-responsive promoter PTight, consisting of seven tet operator sequences followed by the minimal CMV promoter
   1107..1136    +  terminator     T3Te terminator: phage T3 early transcription terminator
   1158..1745    +  rep_origin     ori: high-copy-number ColE1/pMB1/pBR322/pUC origin of replication
   1757..1784    -  terminator     T7Te terminator: phage T7 early transcription terminator
