[The description below was written by a language model from this plasmid's Addgene catalogue record and pLannotate feature annotations shown in this document.]
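Description:
pRDAX-EMMI-024 Connector(D-G)//Esp3I is a very small (about 1.8 kb) custom-built synthetic biology plasmid deposited as an extension to the EMMA modular assembly kit. It is a part-donor vector rather than an expression construct. Its insert is described only as an artificial, synthetic connector. The name suggests that this connector bridges assembly positions D through G and is released or used with the type IIS enzyme Esp3I, although the record does not spell this out and lists the cloning sites as unknown. In hierarchical Golden Gate-style systems, such connectors typically stand in for a run of part positions that a given design does not need, so that the remaining parts can still ligate in the correct order.

The annotated features are almost entirely bacterial maintenance elements. A high-copy ColE1/pUC-type origin supports replication in E. coli. An aph(3')-Ia kanamycin resistance gene, annotated as a fragment and driven by the cat gene promoter, provides selection. Three short transcription terminators are also annotated: the bidirectional tonB terminator, the phage T3 early terminator and the phage T7 early terminator. They lie around the marker, the origin and the insert region, an arrangement that generally insulates the cloned part from read-through transcription.

The connector itself is not annotated as a feature and presumably sits in the short interval between the tonB and T3Te terminators. The only hit there is a 17-nt match to the tight TRE promoter. This is far too short to be a functional Tet-responsive promoter and is most likely a chance or residual similarity. No mammalian promoter, coding sequence, tag or reporter is recorded.
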