Addgene plasmid #130226: pRDAX-EMMI-024 Connector(D-G)//Esp3I
Purpose: EMMA Kit # 1000000119 extension
Depositing lab: Gary Lewin. Depositing organization: Max-Delbrueck-Centrum fuer Molekulare Medizin (MDC).
Backbone
  Vector backbone: custom built
  Vector type: Synthetic Biology
Growth in bacteria
  Bacterial resistance: Kanamycin, 50 μg/mL
  Growth temperature: 37°C
  Growth strain: DH5alpha
  Copy number: High Copy
Gene/Insert
  Gene/Insert name: artificial connector
  Species: Synthetic
  Cloning method: Restriction Enzyme; 5′ cloning site unknown (unknown if destroyed); 3′ cloning site unknown (unknown if destroyed)
Terms and licenses: Academic/Nonprofit Terms; Industry Terms: Not Available to Industry
How to cite: pRDAX-EMMI-024 Connector(D-G)//Esp3I was a gift from Gary Lewin (Addgene plasmid # 130226 ; http://n2t.net/addgene:130226 ; RRID:Addgene_130226)
